>Addgene plasmid #187884 | UAS-4x(tRNA::hiw{sgRNA}) | addgene full sequence | sequence record 372294 | Addgene NGS Result
GGCCAGACCCACGTAGTCCAGCGGCAGATCGGCGGCGGAGAAGTTAAGCGTCTCCAGGATGACCTTGCCC
GAACTGGGGCACGTGGTGTTCGACGATGTGCAGCTAATTTCGCCCGGCTCCACGTCCGCCCATTGGTTAA
TCAGCAGACCCTCGTTGGCGTAACGGAACCATGAGAGGTACGACAACCATTTGAGGTATACTGGCACCGA
GCCCGAGTTCAAGAAGAAGGCGTTTTTCCATAGGCTCCGCCCCCCTGACGAGCATCACAAAAATCGACGC
TCAAGTCAGAGGTGGCGAAACCCGACAGGACTATAAAGATACCAGGCGTTTCCCCCTGGAAGCTCCCTCG
TGCGCTCTCCTGTTCCGACCCTGCCGCTTACCGGATACCTGTCCGCCTTTCTCCCTTCGGGAAGCGTGGC
GCTTTCTCATAGCTCACGCTGTAGGTATCTCAGTTCGGTGTAGGTCGTTCGCTCCAAGCTGGGCTGTGTG
CACGAACCCCCCGTTCAGCCCGACCGCTGCGCCTTATCCGGTAACTATCGTCTTGAGTCCAACCCGGTAA
GACACGACTTATCGCCACTGGCAGCAGCCACTGGTAACAGGATTAGCAGAGCGAGGTATGTAGGCGGTGC
TACAGAGTTCTTGAAGTGGTGGCCTAACTACGGCTACACTAGAAGAACAGTATTTGGTATCTGCGCTCTG
CTGAAGCCAGTTACCTTCGGAAAAAGAGTTGGTAGCTCTTGATCCGGCAAACAAACCACCGCTGGTAGCG
GTGGTTTTTTTGTTTGCAAGCAGCAGATTACGCGCAGAAAAAAAGGATCTCAAGAAGATCCTTTGATCTT
TTCTACGGGGTCTGACGCTCAGTGGAACGAAAACTCACGTTAAGGGATTTTGGTCATGAGATTATCAAAA
AGGATCTTCACCTAGATCCTTTTAAATTAAAAATGAAGTTTTAAATCAATCTAAAGTATATATGAGTAAA
CTTGGTCTGACAGTTACCAATGCTTAATCAGTGAGGCACCTATCTCAGCGATCTGTCTATTTCGTTCATC
CATAGTTGCCTGACTCCCCGTCGTGTAGATAACTACGATACGGGAGGGCTTACCATCTGGCCCCAGTGCT
GCAATGATACCGCGAGACCCACGCTCACCGGCTCCAGATTTATCAGCAATAAACCAGCCAGCCGGAAGGG
CCGAGCGCAGAAGTGGTCCTGCAACTTTATCCGCCTCCATCCAGTCTATTAATTGTTGCCGGGAAGCTAG
AGTAAGTAGTTCGCCAGTTAATAGTTTGCGCAACGTTGTTGCCATTGCTACAGGCATCGTGGTGTCACGC
TCGTCGTTTGGTATGGCTTCATTCAGCTCCGGTTCCCAACGATCAAGGCGAGTTACATGATCCCCCATGT
TGTGCAAAAAAGCGGTTAGCTCCTTCGGTCCTCCGATCGTTGTCAGAAGTAAGTTGGCCGCAGTGTTATC
ACTCATGGTTATGGCAGCACTGCATAATTCTCTTACTGTCATGCCATCCGTAAGATGCTTTTCTGTGACT
GGTGAGTACTCAACCAAGTCATTCTGAGAATAGTGTATGCGGCGACCGAGTTGCTCTTGCCCGGCGTCAA
TACGGGATAATACCGCGCCACATAGCAGAACTTTAAAAGTGCTCATCATTGGAAAACGTTCTTCGGGGCG
AAAACTCTCAAGGATCTTACCGCTGTTGAGATCCAGTTCGATGTAACCCACTCGTGCACCCAACTGATCT
TCAGCATCTTTTACTTTCACCAGCGTTTCTGGGTGAGCAAAAACAGGAAGGCAAAATGCCGCAAAAAAGG
GAATAAGGGCGACACGGAAATGTTGAATACTCATACTCTTCCTTTTTCAATATTATTGAAGCATTTATCA
GGGTTATTGTCTCATGAGCGGATACATATTTGAATGTATTTAGAAAAATAAACAAATAGGGGTTCCGCGC
ACATTTCCCCGAAAAGTGCCACCTGACGTCTAAGAAACCATTATTATCATGACATTAACCTATAAAAATA
GGCGTATCACGAGGCCCTTTCGTCTCGCGCGTTTCGGTGATGACGGTGAAAACCTCTGACACATGCAGCT
CCCGGAGACGGTCACAGCTTGTCTGTAAGCGGATGCCGGGAGCAGACAAGCCCGTCAGGGCGCGTCAGCG
GGTGTTGGCGGGTGTCGGGGCTGGCTTAACTATGCGGCATCAGAGCAGATTGTACTGAGAGTGCACCATA
TGCGGTGTGAAATACCGCACCGAATCGCGCGGAACTAACGACAGTCGCTCCAAGGTCGTCGAACAAAAGG
TGAATGTGTTGCGGAGAGCGGGTGGGAGACAGCGAAAGAGCAACTACGAAACGTGGTGTGGTGGAGGTGA
ATTATGAAGAGGGCGCGCGATTTGAAAAGTATGTATATAAAAAATATATCCCGGTGTTTTATGTAGCGAT
AAACGAGTTTTTGATGTAAGGTATGCAGGTGTGTAAGTCTTTTGGTTAGAAGACAAATCCAAAGTCTACT
TGTGGGGATGTTCGAAGGGGAAATACTTGTATTCTATAGGTCATATCTTGTTTTTATTGGCACAAATATA
ATTACATTAGCTTTTTGAGGGGGCAATAAACAGTAAACACGATGGTAATAATGGTAAAAAAAAAAAACAA
GCAGTTATTTCGGATATATGTCGGCTACTCCTTGCGTCGGGCCCGAAGTCTTAGAGCCAGATATGCGAGC
ACCCGGAAGCTCACGATGAGAATGGCCAGACCATGATGAAATAACATAAGGTGGTCCCGTCGGCAAGAGA
CATCCACTTAACGTATGCTTGCAATAAGTGCGAGTGAAAGGAATAGTATTCTGAGTGTCGTATTGAGTCT
GAGTGAGACAGCGATATGATTGTTGATTAACCCTTAGCATGTCCGTGGGGTTTGAATTAACTCATAATAT
TAATTAGACGAAATTATTTTTAAAGTTTTATTTTTAATAATTTGCGAGTACGCAAAGCTTGGCTGCATCC
AACGCGTTGGGAGCTCTCCGGATCCAAGCTTGGATCCGGGTAATCGCTTATCCTCGGATAAACAATTATC
CTCACGGGTAATCGCTTATCCGCTCGGGTAATCGCTTATCCTCGGGTAATCGCTTATCCTTAAGCTTGAT
ATCGAATTGCTGCAGCCCGAGCGGAGACTCTAGCGAGCGCCGGAGTATAAATAGAGGCGCTTCGTCTACG
GAGCGACAATTCAATTCAAACAAGCAAAGTGAACACGTCGCTAAGCGAAAGCTAAGCAAATAAACAAGCG
CAGCTGAACAAGCTAAACAATCTGCAGTAAAGTGCAAGTTAAAGTGAATCAATTAAAAGTAACCAGCAAC
CAAGTAAATCAACTGCAACTACTGAAATCTGCCAAGAAGTAATTATTGAATACAAGAAGAGAACTCTGAA
TAGGGAATTGGGAATTCGGGCTTTGAGTGTGTGTAGACATCAAGCATCGGTGGTTCAGTGGTAGAATGCT
CGCCTGCCACGCGGGCGGCCCGGGTTCGATTCCCGGCCGATGCATGCAAGGTGGCCAGCACCACGTTTCA
GAGCTATGCTGGAAACAGCATAGCAAGTTGAAATAAGGCTAGTCCGTTATCAACTTGAAAAAGTGGCACC
GAGTCGGTGCTAACAAAGCACCAGTGGTCTAGTGGTAGAATAGTACCCTGCCACGGTACAGACCCGGGTT
CGATTCCCGGCTGGTGCAGGATGACTATTTGGAGCAGGGTTTCAGAGCTATGCTGGAAACAGCATAGCAA
GTTGAAATAAGGCTAGTCCGTTATCAACTTGAAAAAGTGGCACCGAGTCGGTGCTAACAAAGCACCAGTG
GTCTAGTGGTAGAATAGTACCCTGCCACGGTACAGACCCGGGTTCGATTCCCGGCTGGTGCAGGGGGTGG
TGCGGTGGCGGGGTTTCAGAGCTATGCTGGAAACAGCATAGCAAGTTGAAATAAGGCTAGTCCGTTATCA
ACTTGAAAAAGTGGCACCGAGTCGGTGCTAACAAAGCACCAGTGGTCTAGTGGTAGAATAGTACCCTGCC
ACGGTACAGACCCGGGTTCGATTCCCGGCTGGTGCAGGAAGCGGCAAGGGCGGGCGGTTTTAGAGCTAGA
AATAGCAAGTTAAAATAAGGCTAGTCCGTTATCAACTTGAAAAAGTGGCACCGAGTCGGTGCTAACAAAG
CACCAGTGGTCTAGTGGTAGAATAGTACCCTGCCACGGTACAGACCCGGGTTCGATTCCCGGCTGGTGCA
TCTAGAGGATCTTTGTGAAGGAACCTTACTTCTGTGGTGTGACATAATTGGACAAACTACCTACAGAGAT
TTAAAGCTCTAAGGTAAATATAAAATTTTTAAGTGTATAATGTGTTAAACTACTGATTCTAATTGTTTGT
GTATTTTAGATTCCAACCTATGGAACTGATGAATGGGAGCAGTGGTGGAATGCCTTTAATGAGGAAAACC
TGTTTTGCTCAGAAGAAATGCCATCTAGTGATGATGAGGCTACTGCTGACTCTCAACATTCTACTCCTCC
AAAAAAGAAGAGAAAGGTAGAAGACCCCAAGGACTTTCCTTCAGAATTGCTAAGTTTTTTGAGTCATGCT
GTGTTTAGTAATAGAACTCTTGCTTGCTTTGCTATTTACACCACAAAGGAAAAAGCTGCACTGCTATACA
AGAAAATTATGGAAAAATATTTGATGTATAGTGCCTTGACTAGAGATCATAATCAGCCATACCACATTTG
TAGAGGTTTTACTTGCTTTAAAAAACCTCCCACACCTCCCCCTGAACCTGAAACATAAAATGAATGCAAT
TGTTGTTGTTAACTTGTTTATTGCAGCTTATAATGGTTACAAATAAAGCAATAGCATCACAAATTTCACA
AATAAAGCATTTTTTTCACTGCATTCTAGTTGTGGTTTGTCCAAACTCATCAATGTATCTTATCATGTCT
GGATCCACTAGAAGGCCTAATTCTAGTATGTATGTAAGTTAATAAAACCCATTTTTGCGGAAAGTAGATA
AAAAAAACATTTTTTTTTTTTACTGCACTGGATATCATTGAACTTATCTGATCAGTTTTAAATTTACTTC
GATCCAAGGGTATTTGATGTACCAGGTTCTTTCGATTACCTCTCACTCAAAATGACATTCCACTCAAAGT
CAGCGCTGTTTGCCTCCTTCTCTGTCCACAGAAATATCGCCGTCTCTTTCGCCGCTGCGTCCGCTATCTC
TTTCGCCACCGTTTGTAGCGTTACGTAGCGTCAATGTCCGCCTTCAGTTGCATTTTGTCAGCGGTTTCGT
GACGAAGCTCCAAGCGGTTTACGCCATCAATTAAACACAAAGTGCTGTGCCAAAACTCCTCTCGCTTCTT
ATTTTTGTTTGTTTTTTGAGTGATTGGGGTGGTGATTGGTTTTGGGTGGGTAAGCAGGGGAAAGTGTGAA
AAATCCCGGCAATGGGCCAAGAGGATCAGGAGCTATTAATTCGCGGAGGCAGCAAACACCCATCTGCCGA
GCATCTGAACAATGTGAGTAGTACATGTGCATACATCTTAAGTTCACTTGATCTATAGGAACTGCGATTG
CAACATCAAATTGTCTGCGGCGTGAGAACTGCGACCCACAAAAATCCCAAACCGCAATTGCACAAACAAA
TAGTGACACGAAACAGATTATTCTGGTAGCTGTTCTCGCTATATAAGACAATTTTTGAGATCATATCATG
ATCAAGACATCTAAAGGCATTCATTTTCGACTATATTCTTTTTTACAAAAAATATAACAACCAGATATTT
TAAGCTGATCCTAGATGCACAAAAAATAAATAAAAGTATAAACCTACTTCGTAGGATACTTCGGGGTACT
TTTTGTTCGGGGTTAGATGAGCATAACGCTTGTAGTTGATATTTGAGATCCCCTATCATTGCAGGGTGAC
AGCGGAGCGGCTTCGCAGAGCTGCATTAACCAGGGCTTCGGGCAGGCCAAAAACTACGGCACGCTCCGGC
CACCCAGTCCGCCGGAGGACTCCGGTTCAGGGAGCGGCCAACTAGCCGAGAACCTCACCTATGCCTGGCA
CAATATGGACATCTTTGGGGCGGTCAATCAGCCGGGCTCCGGATGGCGGCAGCTGGTCAACCGGACACGC
GGACTATTCTGCAACGAGCGACACATACCGGCGCCCAGGAAACATTTGCTCAAGAACGGTGAGTTTCTAT
TCGCAGTCGGCTGATCTGTGTGAAATCTTAATAAAGGGTCCAATTACCAATTTGAAACTCAGTTTGCGGC
GTGGCCTATCCGGGCGAACTTTTGGCCGTGATGGGCAGTTCCGGTGCCGGAAAGACGACCCTGCTGAATG
CCCTTGCCTTTCGATCGCCGCAGGGCATCCAAGTATCGCCATCCGGGATGCGACTGCTCAATGGCCAACC
TGTGGACGCCAAGGAGATGCAGGCCAGGTGCGCCTATGTCCAGCAGGATGACCTCTTTATCGGCTCCCTA
ACGGCCAGGGAACACCTGATTTTCCAAGCCATGGTGCGGATGCCACGACATCTGACCTATCGGCAGCGAG
TGGCCCGCGTGGATCAGGTGATCCAGGAGCTTTCGCTCAGCAAATGTCAGCACACGATCATCGGTGTGCC
CGGCAGGGTGAAAGGTCTGTCCGGCGGAGAAAGGAAGCGTCTGGCATTCGCCTCCGAGGCTCTAACCGAT
CCGCCGCTTCTGATCTGCGATGAGCCCACCTCCGGACTGGACTCCTTTACCGCCCACAGCGTCGTCCAGG
TGCTGAAGAAGCTGTCGCAGAAGGGCAAGACCGTCATCCTGACCATTCATCAGCCGTCTTCCGAGCTGTT
TGAGCTCTTTGACAAGATCCTTCTGATGGCCGAGGGCAGGGTAGCTTTCTTGGGCACTCCCAGCGAAGCC
GTCGACTTCTTTTCCTAGTGAGTTCGATGTGTTTATTAAGGGTATCTAGTATTACATAACATCTCAACTC
CTATCCAGCGTGGGTGCCCAGTGTCCTACCAACTACAATCCGGCGGACTTTTACGTACAGGTGTTGGCCG
TTGTGCCCGGACGGGAGATCGAGTCCCGTGATCGGATCGCCAAGATATGCGACAATTTTGCCATTAGCAA
AGTAGCCCGGGATATGGAGCAGTTGTTGGCCACCAAAAATCTGGAGAAGCCACTGGAGCAGCCGGAGAAT
GGGTACACCTACAAGGCCACCTGGTTCATGCAGTTCCGGGCGGTCCTGTGGCGATCCTGGCTGTCGGTGC
TCAAGGAACCACTCCTCGTAAAAGTGCGACTTATTCAGACAACGGTGAGTGGTTCCAGTGGAAACAAATG
ATATAACGCTTACAATTCTTGGAAACAAATTCGCTAGATTTTAGATAGAATTGCCTGATTCCACACCCTT
CTTAGTTTTTTTCAATGAGATGTATAGTTTATAGTTTTGCAGAAGATAAATAAATTTCATTTAACTCGCG
AATATTAATGAGATGCGAGTAACATTTTAATTTGCAGATGGTTGCCATCTTGATTGGCCTCATCTTTTTG
GGCCAACAACTCACGCAAGTGGGTGTGATGAATATCAACGGAGCCATCTTCCTCTTCCTGACCAACATGA
CCTTTCAAAACGTCTTTGCCACGATAAATGTAAGTCATGTTTAGAATACATTTGCATTTCAATAATTTAC
TAACTTTCTAATGAATCGATTCGATTTAGGTGTTCACCTCAGAGCTGCCAGTTTTTATGAGGGAGGCCCG
AAGTCGACTTTATCGCTGTGACACATACTTTCTGGGCAAAACGATTGCCGAATTGCCGCTTTTTCTCACA
GTGCCACTGGTCTTCACGGCGATTGCCTATCCGATGATCGGACTGCGGGCCGGAGTGCTGCACTTCTTCA
ACTGCCTGGCGCTGGTCACTCTGGTGGCCAATGTGTCAACGTCCTTCGGATATCTAATATCCTGCGCCAG
CTCCTCGACCTCGATGGCGCTGTCTGTGGGTCCGCCGGTTATCATACCATTCCTGCTCTTTGGCGGCTTC
TTCTTGAACTCGGGCTCGGTGCCAGTATACCTCAAATGGTTGTCGTACCTCTCATGGTTCCGTTACGCCA
ACGAGGGTCTGCTGATTAACCAATGGGCGGACGTGGAGCCGGGCGAAATTAGCTGCACATCGTCGAACAC
CACGTGCCCCAGTTCGGGCAAGGTCATCCTGGAGACGCTTAACTTCTCCGCCGCCGATCTGCCGCTGGAC
TACGTGGGTCTGGCCATTCTCATCGTGAGCTTCCGGGTGCTCGCATATCTGGCTCTAAGACTTCGGGCCC
GACGCAAGGAGTAGCCGACATATATCCGAAATAACTGCTTGTTTTTTTTTTTTACCATTATTACCATCGT
GTTTACTGTTTATTGCCCCCTCAAAAAGCTAATGTAATTATATTTGTGCCAATAAAAACAAGATATGACC
TATAGAATACAAGTATTTCCCCTTCGAACATCCCCACAAGTAGACTTTGGATTTGTCTTCTAACCAAAAG
ACTTACACACCTGCATACCTTACATCAAAAACTCGTTTATCGCTACATAAAACACCGGGATATATTTTTT
ATATACATACTTTTCAAATCGCGCGCCCTCTTCATAATTCACCTCCACCACACCACGTTTCGTAGTTGCT
CTTTCGCTGTCTCCCACCCGCTCTCCGCAACACATTCACCTTTTGTTCGACGACCTTGGAGCGACTGTCG
TTAGTTCCGCGCGATTCGGTTCGCTCAAATGGTTCCGAGTGGTTCATTTCGTCTCAATAGAAATTAGTAA
TAAATATTTGTATGTACAATTTATTTGCTCCAATATATTTGTATATATTTCCCTCACAGCTATATTTATT
CTAATTTAATATTATGACTTTTTAAGGTAATTTTTTGTGACCTGTTCGGAGTGATTAGCGTTACAATTTG
AACTGAAAGTGACATCCAGTGTTTGTTCCTTGTGTAGATGCATCTCAAAAAAATGGTGGGCATAATAGTG
TTGTTTATATATATCAAAAATAACAACTATAATAATAAGAATACATTTAATTTAGAAAATGCTTGGATTT
CACTGGAACTAGAATTAATTCGGCTGCTGCTCTAAACGACGCATTTCGTACTCCAAAGTACGAATTTTTT
CCCTCAAGCTCTTATTTTCATTAAACAATGAACAGGACCTAACGCACAGTCACGTTATTGTTTACATAAA
TGATTTTTTTTACTATTCAAACTTACTCTGTTTGTGTACTCCCACTGGTATAGCCTTCTTTTATCTTTTC
TGGTTCAGGCTCTATCACTTTACTAGGTACGGCATCTGCGTTGAGTCGCCTCCTTTTAAATGTCTGACCT
TTTGCAGGTGCAGCCTTCCACTGCGAATCATTAAAGTGGGTATCACAAATTTGGGAGTTTTCACCAAGGC
TGCACCCAAGGCTCTGCTCCCACAATTTTCTCTTAATAGCACACTTCGGCACGTGAATTAATTTTACTCC
AGTCACAGCTTTGCAGCAAAATTTGCAATATTTCATTTTTTTTTATTCCACGTAAGGGTTAATGTTTTCA
AAAAAAAATTCGTCCGCACACAACCTTTCCTCTCAACAAGCAAACGTGCACTGAATTTAAGTGTATACTT
CGGTAAGCTTCGGCTATCGACGGGACCACCTTATGTTATTTCATCATG
Features (pLannotate 1.2.2; 27 found; start..end, strand, type, name):
      1..229     -  CDS            mini-white (fragment): Drosophila white gene eye color pigment; white; This is a modified version of the white gene lacking part of the first intron.
    235..823     -  rep_origin     ori: high-copy-number ColE1/pMB1/pBR322/pUC origin of replication
    994..1854    -  CDS            AmpR: β-lactamase; bla; confers resistance to ampicillin, carbenicillin, and related antibiotics
   1855..1959    -  promoter       AmpR promoter: bla
   2054..2089    +  CDS            rop (fragment): Rop protein, which maintains plasmids at low copy number; rop
   2191..2260    +  misc_feature   bom (fragment): basis of mobility region from pBR322
   2259..2762    -  gene           mini-white (fragment): white; This modified version of the white gene lacks part of the first intron.
   2762..2994    -  misc_feature   P element 3' end: P element 3' end
   3141..3169    -  misc_feature   MCS (fragment): pBluescript multiple cloning site
   3190..3428    +  promoter       hsp70 promoter: Drosophila melanogaster hsp70Bb promoter
   3473..3543    +  ncRNA          tRNA: Accession: RF00005 - tRNA
   3583..3650    +  misc_RNA       tracrRNA (fragment): trans-activating CRISPR RNA for the Streptococcus pyogenes CRISPR/Cas9 system
   3657..3727    +  ncRNA          tRNA: Accession: RF00005 - tRNA
   3767..3834    +  misc_RNA       tracrRNA (fragment): trans-activating CRISPR RNA for the Streptococcus pyogenes CRISPR/Cas9 system
   3841..3911    +  ncRNA          tRNA: Accession: RF00005 - tRNA
   3951..4018    +  misc_RNA       tracrRNA (fragment): trans-activating CRISPR RNA for the Streptococcus pyogenes CRISPR/Cas9 system
   4025..4095    +  ncRNA          tRNA: Accession: RF00005 - tRNA
   4117..4192    +  misc_RNA       gRNA scaffold: guide RNA scaffold for the Streptococcus pyogenes CRISPR/Cas9 system
   4199..4269    +  ncRNA          tRNA: Accession: RF00005 - tRNA
   4278..4352    +  CDS            small t antigen (fragment): SV40 (simian virus 40) small t antigen
   4354..4419    +  intron         small t intron: SV40 (simian virus 40) small t antigen intron
   4549..4569    +  CDS            SV40 NLS: nuclear localization signal of SV40 (simian virus 40) large T antigen
   4576..4710    +  CDS            LT_POVHA (fragment): Protein inferred from homology: Swiss-Prot protein existence level 3. Isoform large T antigen is a key early protein essential for both driving viral replication and inducing cellular transformation. Plays a role in viral genome replication by driving entry of quiescent cells into the cell cycle and by autoregulating the synthesis of viral early mRNA. Displays highly oncogenic activities by corrupting the host cellular checkpoint mechanisms that guard cell division and the transcription, replication, and repair of DNA. Participates in the modulation of cellular gene expression preceeding viral
   4735..4818    +  CDS            large T antigen (fragment): large T antigen from SV40 (simian virus 40)
   4841..4975    +  polyA_signal   SV40 poly(A) signal: SV40 polyadenylation signal
   4993..9112    +  gene           mini-white: white; This modified version of the white gene lacks part of the first intron.
   9123..9708    -  misc_feature   P element 5' end: No description available
