[The description below was written by a language model from this plasmid's Addgene catalogue record and pLannotate feature annotations shown in this document.]
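Description:
UAS-4x(tRNA::hiw{sgRNA}) is a Drosophila transgenesis plasmid for Gal4-dependent expression of four Cas9 guide RNAs directed against the hiw gene. The catalogue lists the backbone as pCASPR (attB), with a total size of about 10 kb; the sequenced record is 9,708 nt. It is propagated in E. coli through a high-copy ColE1/pUC-type origin and selected with ampicillin via the β-lactamase gene, with small remnants of pBR322 rop and bom sequences also detected. For work in flies, the vector carries P element 5' and 3' ends flanking the payload and a mini-white gene, which acts as an eye-colour marker for identifying transformants. The backbone name implies an attB site for phiC31-mediated site-specific integration, and the plasmid name implies UAS sites, but neither element is annotated in the feature table.

The expression cassette begins with the Drosophila hsp70Bb promoter, the basal promoter normally paired with upstream Gal4-binding UAS repeats. Downstream lies an array of five tRNA elements alternating with four S. pyogenes guide RNA scaffolds (three are called as tracrRNA fragments, one as a full gRNA scaffold), with gaps ahead of each scaffold that fit the hiw spacer sequences. In this arrangement a single Pol II transcript is cut by the endogenous tRNA-processing machinery, releasing the four individual sgRNAs. The cassette ends with the SV40 small t intron and SV40 polyadenylation signal; the T antigen fragments and NLS annotated there are incidental parts of that terminator region. Combined with a Gal4 driver and a source of Cas9, the construct allows tissue-specific mutagenesis of hiw, and it was deposited in connection with a study of axon degeneration in Drosophila.
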