Addgene plasmid #187884: UAS-4x(tRNA::hiw{sgRNA})
Purpose: Gal4/UAS sgRNA expression targeting hiw
Depositing lab: Lukas Neukomm. Depositing organization: Universite de Lausanne (UNIL). Publication: The NAD(+) precursor NMN activates dSarm to trigger axon degeneration in Drosophila. Llobet Rosell A, Paglione M, Gilley J, Kocia M, Perillo G, Gasparrini M, Cialabrini L, Raffaelli N, Angeletti C, Orsomando G, Wu PH, Coleman MP, Loreto A, Neukomm LJ. Elife. 2022 Dec 7;11:e80245. doi: 10.7554/eLife.80245. PubMed 36476387.
Backbone
  Vector backbone: pCASPR (attB)
  Backbone size w/o insert (bp): 9000
  Total vector size (bp): 10000
Growth in bacteria
  Bacterial resistance: Ampicillin, 100 μg/mL
  Growth temperature: 37°C
  Growth strain: DH5alpha
  Copy number: Unknown
Gene/Insert
  Gene/Insert name: 4 sgRNAs targeting hiw (alt name: gRNAs: TGCAAGGTGGCCAGCACCAC, GGATGACTATTTGGAGCAGG, GGGGGTGGTGCGGTGGCGGG, GGAAGCGGCAAGGGCGGGCG)
  Insert size (bp): 1000
Terms and licenses: Academic/Nonprofit Terms; Industry Terms: Not Available to Industry
How to cite: UAS-4x(tRNA::hiw{sgRNA}) was a gift from Lukas Neukomm (Addgene plasmid # 187884 ; http://n2t.net/addgene:187884 ; RRID:Addgene_187884)
